>Addgene plasmid #145475 | pGBW-m4046396 | depositor full sequence | sequence record 287652 | Full Sequence
GCGGCCGCCCCACACACCATAGCTTCAAAATGTTTCTACTCCTTTTTTACTCTTCCAGATTTTCTCGGAC
TCCGCGCATCGCCGTACCACTTCAAAACACCCAAGCACAGCATACTAAATTTCCCCTCTTTCTTCCTCTA
GGGTGTCGTTAATTACCCGTACTAAAGGTTTGGAAAAGAAAAAAGAGACCGCCTCGTTTCTTTTTCTTCG
TCGAAAAAGGCAATAAAAATTTTTATCACGTTTCTTTTTCTTGAAAATTTTTTTTTTTGATTTTTTTCTC
TTTCGATGACCTCCCATTGATATTTAAGTTAATAAACGGTCTTCAATTTCTCAAGTTTCAGTTTCATTTT
TCTTGTTCTATTACAACTTTTTTTACTTCTTGCTCATTAGAAAGAAAGCATAGCAATCTAATCTAAGTTT
TAATTACAAAATGTTTCATCTCGTTGACTTTCAGGTTACTATAGCAGAGATATTACTAATTATTATGAGG
ACTTTTAAAGTTTCCATTTGGAATCTTGATTACATCATAAACCTCATAATTAAAAATTTATCTAAGTCAC
TAACTGAGAATAAATATTCTCAATTAGATGAAGAGCAACCAATGGAGATTGATCTCGTGCCGAGAGGTTC
TAAAATCGAGGAAGGTAAGCTAGTCATTTGGATAAATGGAGATAAGGGTTACAACGGTTTGGCAGAAGTA
GGCAAGAAATTTGAAAAGGACACAGGTATCAAGGTGACGGTTGAACATCCAGACAAGTTAGAAGAAAAAT
TCCCTCAAGTTGCTGCTACTGGTGATGGTCCCGACATTATTTTCTGGGCCCACGATCGTTTTGGTGGATA
TGCTCAGTCAGGTTTGCTGGCTGAGATCACCCCAGACAAGGCCTTCCAAGATAAATTGTACCCATTCACT
TGGGATGCTGTCAGATACAACGGTAAGCTTATAGCATATCCAATTGCTGTTGAAGCCTTATCGTTGATCT
ACAATAAGGACTTGTTACCTAACCCACCAAAGACATGGGAAGAAATTCCAGCTTTGGATAAAGAGCTAAA
GGCCAAGGGAAAAAGCGCTTTGATGTTTAACTTACAAGAACCTTATTTCACCTGGCCATTAATCGCTGCT
GACGGTGGTTACGCATTTAAATACGAAAACGGTAAGTATGACATTAAGGATGTCGGCGTTGATAATGCTG
GTGCAAAGGCTGGTTTGACCTTCTTGGTTGATTTAATAAAGAATAAACACATGAACGCTGACACTGACTA
CTCTATCGCCGAAGCCGCTTTCAACAAGGGTGAAACTGCTATGACCATAAATGGTCCATGGGCCTGGAGT
AACATTGATACTTCTAAAGTAAACTATGGTGTCACTGTTTTGCCTACATTCAAAGGCCAACCATCCAAGC
CCTTTGTCGGTGTTCTATCCGCTGGCATCAATGCTGCTTCTCCAAACAAGGAGCTAGCTAAAGAATTTTT
GGAAAATTACTTGTTAACTGACGAAGGTTTGGAGGCCGTTAACAAGGACAAGCCATTGGGTGCTGTCGCT
TTGAAATCTTACGAAGAAGAATTGGCTAAGGATCCCAGAATTGCCGCTACCATGGAGAACGCCCAAAAGG
GTGAAATTATGCCAAACATCCCACAAATGTCAGCCTTCTGGTACGCAGTTAGGACTGCCGTGATTAATGC
TGCTTCCGGTAGACAAACCGTCGACGAAGCATTAAAAGATGCTCAAACGTAAACAGGCCCCTTTTCCTTT
GTCGATATCATGTAATTAGTTATGTCACGCTTACATTCACGCCCTCCTCCCACATCCGCTCTAACCGAAA
AGGAAGGAGTTAGACAACCTGAAGTCTAGGTCCCTATTTATTTTTTTTAATAGTTATGTTAGTATTAAGA
ACGTTATTTATATTTCAAATTTTTCTTTTTTTTCTGTACAAAGCGGCCGCCGAACCACTAGTGCACTGCA
GTACACGGTTTCCTTGAAATTTTTTTGATTCGGTAATCTCCGAACAGAAGGAAGAACGAAGGAAGGAGCA
CAGACTTAGATTGGTATATATACGCATATGTAGTGTTGAAGAAACATGAAATTGCCCAGTATTCTTAACC
CAACTGCACAGAACAAAAACGTGCAGGAAACGAAGATAAATCATGTCGAAAGCTACATATAAGGAACGTG
CTGCTACTCATCCTAGTCCTGTTGCTGCCAAGCTATTTAATATCATGCACGAAAAGCAAACAAACTTGTG
TGCTTCATTGGATGTTCGTACCACCAAGGAATTACTGGAGTTAGTTGAAGCATTAGGTCCCAAAATTTGT
TTACTAAAAACACATGTGGATATCTTGACTGATTTTTCCATGGAGGGCACAGTTAAGCCGCTAAAGGCAT
TATCCGCCAAGTACAATTTTTTACTCTTCGAGGACAGAAAATTTGCTGACATTGGTAATACAGTCAAATT
GCAGTACTCTGCGGGTGTATACAGAATAGCAGAATGGGCAGACATTACGAATGCACACGGTGTGGTGGGC
CCAGGTATTGTTAGCGGTTTGAAGCAGGCGGCAGAAGAAGTAACAAAGGAACCTAGAGGCCTTTTGATGT
TAGCAGAATTGTCATGCAAGGGCTCCCTATCTACTGGAGAATATACTAAGGGTACTGTTGACATTGCGAA
GAGCGACAAAGATTTTGTTATCGGCTTTATTGCTCAAAGAGACATGGGTGGAAGAGATGAAGGTTACGAT
TGGTTGATTATGACACCCGGTGTGGGTTTAGATGACAAGGGAGATGCATTGGGTCAACAGTATAGAACCG
TGGATGATGTGGTTTCTACAGGATCTGACATTATTATTGTTGGAAGAGGACTATTTGCAAAGGGAAGGGA
TGCTAAGGTAGAGGGTGAACGTTACAGAAAAGCAGGCTGGGAAGCATATTTGAGAAGATGCGGCCAGCAA
AACTAAAAAACTGTATTATAAGTAAATGCATGTATACTAAACTCACAAATTAGAGCTTCAATTTAATTAT
ATCAGTTATTACCCGAGTAACGAAGCATCTGTGCTTCATTTTGTAGAACAAAAATGCAACGCGAGAGCGC
TAATTTTTCAAACAAAGAATCTGAGCTGCATTTTTACAGAACAGAAATGCAACGCGAAAGCGCTATTTTA
CCAACGAAGAATCTGTGCTTCATTTTTGTAAAACAAAAATGCAACGCGAGAGCGCTAATTTTTCAAACAA
AGAATCTGAGCTGCATTTTTACAGAACAGAAATGCAACGCGAGAGCGCTATTTTACCAACAAAGAATCTA
TACTTCTTTTTTGTTCTACAAAAATGCATCCCGAGAGCGCTATTTTTCTAACAAAGCATCTTAGATTACT
TTTTTTCTCCTTTGTGCGCTCTATAATGCAGTCTCTTGATAACTTTTTGCACTGTAGGTCCGTTAAGGTT
AGAAGAAGGCTACTTTGGTGTCTATTTTCTCTTCCATAAAAAAAGCCTGACTCCACTTCCCGCGTTTACT
GATTACTAGCGAAGCTGCGGGTGCATTTTTTCAAGATAAAGGCATCCCCGATTATATTCTATACCGATGT
GGATTGCGCATACTTTGTGAACAGAAAGTGATAGCGTTGATGATTCTTCATTGGTCAGAAAATTATGAAC
GGTTTCTTCTATTTTGTCTCTATATACTACGTATAGGAAATGTTTACATTTTCGTATTGTTTTCGATTCA
CTCTATGAATAGTTCTTACTACAATTTTTTTGTCTAAAGAGTAATACTAGAGATAAACATAAAAAATGTA
GAGGTCGAGTTTAGATGCAAGTTCAAGGAGCGAAAGGTGGATGGGTAGGTTATATAGGGATATAGCACAG
AGATATATAGCAAAGAGATACTTTTGAGCAATGTTTGTGGAAGCGGTATTCGCAATATTTTAGTAGCTCG
TTACAGTCCGGTGCGTTTTTGGTTTTTTGAAAGTGCGTCATCAGAGCGCTTTTGGTTTTCAAAAGCGCTC
TGAAGTTCCTATACTTTCTAGCTAGAGAATAGGAACTTCCCGAGCGGCCGCGTGTTACAAGCTTGACTCC
AGCGTAACTGGACTGCAATCAACTCACTGGCTCACCTTCACGGGTGGGCCTTTCTTCGGTAGAAAATCAA
AGGATCTTCTTGAGATCCTTTTTTTCTGCGCGTAATCTGCTGCTTGCAAACAAAAAAACCACCGCTACCA
GCGGTGGTTTGTTTGCCGGATCAAGAGCTACCAACTCTTTTTCCGAGGTAACTGGCTTCAGCAGAGCGCA
GATACCAAATACTGTTCTTCTAGTGTAGCCGTAGTTAGGCCACCACTTCAAGAACTCTGTAGCACCGCCT
ACATACCTCGCTCTGCTAATCCTGTTACCAGTGGCTGCTGCCAGTGGCGATAAGTCGTGTCTTACCGGGT
TGGACTCAAGACGATAGTTACCGGATAAGGCGCAGCGGTCGGGCTGAACGGGGGGTTCGTGCACACAGCC
CAGCTTGGAGCGAACGACCTACACCGAACTGAGATACCTACAGCGTGAGCTATGAGAAAGCGCCACGCTT
CCCGAAGGGAGAAAGGCGGACAGGTATCCGGTAAGCGGCAGGGTCGGAACAGGAGAGCGCACGAGGGAGC
TTCCAGGGGTAAACGCCTGGTATCTTTATAGTCCTGTCGGGTTTCGCCACCTCTGACTTGAGCATCGATT
TTTGTGATGCTCGTCAGGGGGGCGGAGCCTATGGAAAAACGCCAGCAACGCAGAAAGGCCCACCCGAAGG
TGAGCCAGGTGATTACATTTGGGCCCTCATCAGAGGTTTTCACCGTCATCACCGAAACGCGCGAGGCAGC
TGCGGTAAAGCTCATCAGCGTGGTCGTGAAGCGATTCACAGATGTCTGCCTGTTCATCCGCGTCCAGCTC
GTTGAGTTTCTCCAGAAGCGTTAATGTCTGGCTTCTGATAAAGCGGGCCATGTTAAGGGCGGTTTTTTCC
TGTTTGGTCACTTACCAATGCTTAATCAGTGAGGCACCTATCTCAGCGATCTGTCTATTTCGTTCATCCA
TAGTTGCCTGACTCCCCGTCGTGTAGATAACTACGATGCGGGAGGGCTTACCATCTGGCCCCAGTGCTGC
AATGATACCGCGAGACCCACGCTCACCGGCTCCAGATTTATCAGCAATAAACCAGCCAGCCGGGAGGGCC
GAGCGCAGAAGTGATCCTGCAACTTTATCCGCCTCCATCCAGTCTATTAATTGTTGCCGGGAAGCTAGAG
TAAGTAGTTCGCCAGTTAATAGTTTGCGCAACGTTGTTGCCATTGCTACAGGCATCGTGGTGTCACGCTC
GTCGTTTGGTATGGCTTCATTCAGCTCCGGTTCCCAACGATCAAGGCGAGTTACATGATCCCCCATGTTG
TGCAAAAAAGCGGTTAGCTCCTTCGGTCCTCCGATCGTTGCCAGAAGTAAGTTGGCCGCAGTGTTATCAC
TCATGGTTATGGCAGCACTGCATAATTCTCTTACTGTCATGCCATCCGTGAGATGCTTTTCTGTGACTGG
TGAGTACTCAACCAAGTCATTCTGAGAATAGTGTATGCGGCGACCGAGTTGCTCTTGCCCGGCGTCAATA
CGGGATAATACCGCGCCACATAGCAGAACTTTAAAAGTGCTCATCATTGGAAAACGTTCTTCGGGGCGTA
AACTCTCAAGGATCTTACCGCTGTTGAGATCCAGTTCGATGTAACCCACTCGTGCACCCAACTGATCTTC
AGCATCTTTTACTTTCACCAGCGTTTCTGGGTGAGCAAAAACAGGAAGGCAAAATGCCGCAAAAAAGGGA
ATAAGGGCGACACGGAAATGTTGAATACTCATTTTAGCTTCCTTAGCTCCTGAAAATCTCGATAACTCAA
AAAATACGCCCGGTAGTGATCTTATTTCATTATGGTGAAAGTTGGAACCTCTTACGTGCCGATCAAGTCA
AAAGCCTCCGGTCGGAGGCTTTTGACTTTCTGCTATGGAGGTCAGGTATGATTTAAATGGTCAGTTAGA
Features (pLannotate 1.2.2; 14 found; start..end, strand, type, name):
     10..417     +  promoter       TEF1 promoter: S. cerevisiae TEF1; promoter for EF-1α
    431..613     +  CDS            NS6_SARS2: Experimental evidence at protein level: Swiss-Prot protein existence level 1. Disrupts cell nuclear import complex formation by tethering karyopherin alpha 2 and karyopherin beta 1 to the membrane. Retention of import factors at the ER/Golgi membrane leads to a loss of transport into the nucleus. Thereby prevents STAT1 nuclear translocation in response to interferon signaling, thus blocking the expression of interferon stimulated genes (ISGs) that display multiple antiviral activities (PubMed:33097660). Suppresses IFN-beta production possibly by blocking IRF3 nuclear translocation (PubMed:3297
    629..1729    +  CDS            malE (fragment): MALE_ECO57 - Experimental evidence at protein level: Swiss-Prot protein existence level 1. Part of the ABC transporter complex MalEFGK involved in maltose/maltodextrin import. Binds maltose and higher maltodextrins. From Escherichia coli O157:H7.
   1758..1930    +  terminator     CYC1 terminator (fragment): S. cerevisiae CYC1; transcription terminator for CYC1
   1966..2142    +  promoter       URA3 promoter (fragment): S. cerevisiae URA3
   2143..2946    +  CDS            URA3: orotidine-5'-phosphate decarboxylase, required for uracil biosynthesis; S. cerevisiae URA3; yeast auxotrophic marker, counterselectable with 5-fluoroorotic acid (5-FOA)
   3029..4011    -  rep_origin     2μ ori: yeast 2μ plasmid origin of replication
   4089..4118    +  terminator     T3Te terminator: phage T3 early transcription terminator
   4140..4727    +  rep_origin     ori: high-copy-number ColE1/pMB1/pBR322/pUC origin of replication
   4739..4766    -  terminator     T7Te terminator: phage T7 early transcription terminator
   4790..4981    -  CDS            rop: Rop protein, which maintains plasmids at low copy number; rop
   4982..5842    -  CDS            AmpR: β-lactamase; bla; confers resistance to ampicillin, carbenicillin, and related antibiotics
   5843..5945    -  promoter       cat promoter: promoter of the E. coli cat gene encoding chloramphenicol acetyltransferase
   5946..5977    -  terminator     tonB terminator: bidirectional E. coli tonB-P14 transcription terminator
