[The description below was written by a language model from this plasmid's Addgene catalogue record and pLannotate feature annotations shown in this document.]
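Description:
pGBW-m4046396 is an episomal yeast expression plasmid for producing the SARS-CoV-2 ORF6 accessory protein in Saccharomyces cerevisiae. It is a shuttle vector. In yeast it replicates from the 2μ origin, which supports multicopy maintenance, and is selected through the URA3 auxotrophic marker, which can also be counterselected with 5-fluoroorotic acid. In E. coli it is propagated from a ColE1/pUC-type origin with β-lactamase (AmpR) conferring ampicillin resistance. The annotation places AmpR downstream of a cat promoter and calls a short rop segment beside it, although the catalogue lists the plasmid as high copy. Short phage T3Te and T7Te terminators and a tonB terminator flank the bacterial modules, probably to insulate them from read-through transcription.

The expression cassette is driven by the strong constitutive TEF1 promoter and ends at a CYC1 terminator fragment. The wild-type ORF6 coding sequence was made by gene synthesis. The dual species entry may indicate yeast codon adaptation, though the record does not say so explicitly. ORF6 is followed by a short linker and then an E. coli malE fragment, giving a C-terminal maltose-binding protein fusion. According to the catalogue, the junction carries a thrombin cleavage site so that the tag can be removed, but this site is not annotated separately in the feature table. MBP typically aids solubility and allows affinity capture on amylose resin.

ORF6 is annotated as an interferon antagonist that tethers karyopherin import factors at ER/Golgi membranes, blocking nuclear translocation of STAT1 and possibly IRF3. The plasmid is suited to expressing and purifying this small viral protein from yeast, or to studying its effects in yeast cells. Beyond expression, the record does not specify a particular application.
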