Addgene plasmid #145475: pGBW-m4046396
Purpose: Yeast Expression plasmid for SARS-CoV-2 ORF6 protein
Depositing lab: Ginkgo Bioworks & Benjie Chen. Depositing organization: Ginkgo Bioworks.
Backbone
  Vector backbone: AmpR; 2u URA3
  Backbone size w/o insert (bp): 4078
  Vector type: Yeast Expression
  Selectable markers: URA3
Growth in bacteria
  Bacterial resistance: Ampicillin, 100 μg/mL
  Growth temperature: 37°C
  Growth strain: DH5alpha
  Copy number: High Copy
Gene/Insert
  Gene/Insert name: SARS-CoV-2 ORF6 protein
  Species: S. cerevisiae (budding yeast); Severe acute respiratory syndrome coronavirus 2
  Insert size (bp): 179
  Mutation: wt
  Entrez Gene: ORF6 (a.k.a. GU280_gp06)
  Promoter: pTEF1
  Tag / fusion protein: Cleavable thrombin;MBP (C terminal on backbone)
  Cloning method: Unknown
Resource information
  A portion of this plasmid was derived from a plasmid made by: GinkgoBioworks
Depositor comments: NCBI Reference Sequence: YP_009724394.1Created by gene synthesis with Not1 site.
How to cite: pGBW-m4046396 was a gift from Ginkgo Bioworks & Benjie Chen (Addgene plasmid # 145475 ; http://n2t.net/addgene:145475 ; RRID:Addgene_145475)
